>Addgene plasmid #47247 | TAL3528 | depositor partial sequence | sequence record 67334 | Insert sequence
ATGGACTACAAAGACCATGACGGTGATTATAAAGATCATGACATCGATTACAAGGATGACGATGACAAGA
TGGCCCCCAAGAAGAAGAGGAAGGTGGGCATTCACCGCGGGGTACCTATGGTGGACTTGAGGACACTCGG
TTATTCGCAACAGCAACAGGAGAAAATCAAGCCTAAGGTCAGGAGCACCGTCGCGCAACACCACGAGGCG
CTTGTGGGGCATGGCTTCACTCATGCGCATATTGTCGCGCTTTCACAGCACCCTGCGGCGCTTGGGACGG
TGGCTGTCAAATACCAAGATATGATTGCGGCCCTGCCCGAAGCCACGCACGAGGCAATTGTAGGGGTCGG
TAAACAGTGGTCGGGAGCGCGAGCACTTGAGGCGCTGCTGACTGTGGCGGGTGAGCTTAGGGGGCCTCCG
CTCCAGCTCGACACCGGGCAGCTGCTGAAGATCGCGAAGAGAGGGGGAGTAACAGCGGTAGAGGCAGTGC
ACGCCTGGCGCAATGCGCTCACCGGGGCCCCCTTGAACCTGACCCCAGACCAGGTAGTCGCAATCGCGAA
CAATAATGGGGGAAAGCAAGCCCTGGAAACCGTGCAAAGGTTGTTGCCGGTCCTTTGTCAAGACCACGGC
CTTACACCGGAGCAAGTCGTGGCCATTGCAAATAATAACGGTGGCAAACAGGCTCTTGAGACGGTTCAGA
GACTTCTCCCAGTTCTCTGTCAAGCCCACGGGCTGACTCCCGATCAAGTTGTAGCGATTGCGTCGAACAT
TGGAGGGAAACAAGCATTGGAGACTGTCCAACGGCTCCTTCCCGTGTTGTGTCAAGCCCACGGTTTGACG
CCTGCACAAGTGGTCGCCATCGCCAACAACAACGGCGGTAAGCAGGCGCTGGAAACAGTACAGCGCCTGC
TGCCTGTACTGTGCCAGGATCATGGACTGACCCCAGACCAGGTAGTCGCAATCGCGTCGAACATTGGGGG
AAAGCAAGCCCTGGAAACCGTGCAAAGGTTGTTGCCGGTCCTTTGTCAAGACCACGGCCTTACACCGGAG
CAAGTCGTGGCCATTGCAAGCAACATCGGTGGCAAACAGGCTCTTGAGACGGTTCAGAGACTTCTCCCAG
TTCTCTGTCAAGCCCACGGGCTGACTCCCGATCAAGTTGTAGCGATTGCGTCGAACATTGGAGGGAAACA
AGCATTGGAGACTGTCCAACGGCTCCTTCCCGTGTTGTGTCAAGCCCACGGTTTGACGCCTGCACAAGTG
GTCGCCATCGCCAGCCATGATGGCGGTAAGCAGGCGCTGGAAACAGTACAGCGCCTGCTGCCTGTACTGT
GCCAGGATCATGGACTGACCCCAGACCAGGTAGTCGCAATCGCGTCGAACATTGGGGGAAAGCAAGCCCT
GGAAACCGTGCAAAGGTTGTTGCCGGTCCTTTGTCAAGACCACGGCCTTACACCGGAGCAAGTCGTGGCC
ATTGCAAATAATAACGGTGGCAAACAGGCTCTTGAGACGGTTCAGAGACTTCTCCCAGTTCTCTGTCAAG
CCCACGGGCTGACTCCCGATCAAGTTGTAGCGATTGCGTCGAACATTGGAGGGAAACAAGCATTGGAGAC
TGTCCAACGGCTCCTTCCCGTGTTGTGTCAAGCCCACGGTTTGACGCCTGCACAAGTGGTCGCCATCGCC
TCCAATATTGGCGGTAAGCAGGCGCTGGAAACAGTACAGCGCCTGCTGCCTGTACTGTGCCAGGATCATG
GACTGACCCCAGACCAGGTAGTCGCAATCGCGAACAATAATGGGGGAAAGCAAGCCCTGGAAACCGTGCA
AAGGTTGTTGCCGGTCCTTTGTCAAGACCACGGCCTTACACCGGAGCAAGTCGTGGCCATTGCAAGCAAC
ATCGGTGGCAAACAGGCTCTTGAGACGGTTCAGAGACTTCTCCCAGTTCTCTGTCAAGCCCACGGGCTGA
CTCCCGATCAAGTTGTAGCGATTGCGTCCAACGGTGGAGGGAAACAAGCATTGGAGACTGTCCAACGGCT
CCTTCCCGTGTTGTGTCAAGCCCACGGTTTGACGCCTGCACAAGTGGTCGCCATCGCCAACAACAACGGC
GGTAAGCAGGCGCTGGAAACAGTACAGCGCCTGCTGCCTGTACTGTGCCAGGATCATGGACTGACACCCG
AACAGGTGGTCGCCATTGCTTCTAACATCGGAGGACGGCCAGCCTTGGAG
