>Addgene plasmid #47247 | TAL3528 | addgene partial sequence | sequence record 69096 | JDS-TALEN-F 5'-TAGGGGTCGGTAAACAGTGG-3'
ACTGTGGCGGGTGAGCTTAGGGGGCCTCCGCTCCAGCTCGACACCGGGCAGCTGCTGAAGATCGCGAAGA
GAGGGGGAGTAACAGCGGTAGAGGCAGTGCACGCCTGGCGCAATGCGCTCACCGGGGCCCCCTTGAACCT
GACCCCAGACCAGGTAGTCGCAATCGCGAACAATAATGGGGGAAAGCAAGCCCTGGAAACCGTGCAAAGG
TTGTTGCCGGTCCTTTGTCAAGACCACGGCCTTACACCGGAGCAAGTCGTGGCCATTGCAAATAATAACG
GTGGCAAACAGGCTCTTGAGACGGTTCAGAGACTTCTCCCAGTTCTCTGTCAAGCCCACGGGCTGACTCC
CGATCAAGTTGTAGCGATTGCGTCGAACATTGGAGGGAAACAAGCATTGGAGACTGTCCAACGGCTCCTT
CCCGTGTTGTGTCAAGCCCACGGTTTGACGCCTGCACAAGTGGTCGCCATCGCCAACAACAACGGCGGTA
AGCAGGCGCTGGAAACAGTACAGCGCCTGCTGCCTGTACTGTGCCAGGATCATGGACTGACCCCAGACCA
GGTAGTCGCAATCGCGTCGAACATTGGGGGAAAGCAAGCCCTGGAAACCGTGCAAAGGTTGTTGCCGGTC
CTTTGTCAAGACCACGGCCTTACACCGGAGCAAGTCGTGGCCATTGCAAGCAACATCGGTGGCAAACAGG
CTCTTGAGACGGTTCAGAGACTTCTCCCAGTTCTCTGTCAAGCCCACGGGCTGACTCCCGATCAAGTTGT
AGCGATTGCGTCGAACATTGGAGGGAAACAAGCATTGGAGACTGTCCAACGGCTCCTTCCCGTGTTGTGT
CAAGCCCACGGTTTGACGCCTGCACAAGTGGTCGCCATCGCCAGCCATGATGGCGGTAAGCAGGCGCTGG
AA
