[The description below was written by a language model from this plasmid's Addgene catalogue record.]
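Description:
TAL3528 is a TALEN expression plasmid built in the JDS70 backbone, a mammalian expression vector that also carries a T7 promoter. It encodes the left-hand monomer of a TALE nuclease pair directed against the zebrafish gene rpgrb (retinitis pigmentosa GTPase regulator b). The plasmid is maintained in E. coli at high copy number under ampicillin selection. No feature table accompanies the record, so elements such as the replication origin and polyadenylation signal are not explicitly listed, although the use of a BGH reverse sequencing primer suggests a BGH terminator region downstream of the coding sequence.

The insert, about 1.4 kb, is an engineered array of TAL effector repeats designed to recognise a specific 18-nucleotide half-site in rpgrb. It was cloned into the roughly 6.4 kb backbone through BsmBI sites that were destroyed in the process, as is typical for type IIS assembly that joins the array seamlessly in frame with flanking backbone sequences. The backbone supplies an N-terminal 3X Flag tag for detection and a C-terminal wild-type FokI nuclease domain. Because FokI cleaves only as a dimer, this left monomer must be used with a matching right-hand TALEN that binds the opposite strand, so that the two nuclease domains meet over the spacer and make a double-strand break. Error-prone repair of that break can produce disruptive insertions or deletions.

The CMV promoter drives expression in transfected mammalian cells. The T7 designation points to in vitro transcription of TALEN mRNA, consistent with the associated work on targeted gene disruption in zebrafish. The insert name suggests it belongs to a set of community zebrafish TALEN reagents.
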