Addgene plasmid #47247: TAL3528
Depositing lab: Keith Joung. Depositing organization: Massachusetts General Hospital. Publication: Targeted gene disruption in somatic zebrafish cells using engineered TALENs. Sander JD, Cade L, Khayter C, Reyon D, Peterson RT, Joung JK, Yeh JR. Nat Biotechnol. 2011 Aug 5;29(8):697-8. doi: 10.1038/nbt.1934. PubMed 21822241.
Backbone
  Vector backbone: JDS70
  Backbone manufacturer: Addgene plasmid #32285
  Backbone size w/o insert (bp): 6447
  Vector type: Mammalian Expression ; T7
Growth in bacteria
  Bacterial resistance: Ampicillin, 100 μg/mL
  Growth temperature: 37°C
  Growth strain: XL1 Blue
  Copy number: High Copy
Gene/Insert
  Gene/Insert name: ZebrafishCommunity-retinitispigmentosaGTPaseregulatorb-left (alt names: retinitis pigmentosa GTPase regulator b; rpgrb)
  Species: D. rerio (zebrafish)
  Insert size (bp): 1430
  Entrez Gene: rpgrb
  Promoter: CMV
  Tag / fusion protein: 3X Flag (N terminal on backbone); WT FOKI (C terminal on backbone)
  Cloning method: Restriction Enzyme; 5′ cloning site BsmBI (destroyed during cloning); 3′ cloning site BsmBI (destroyed during cloning)
  Sequencing primers: 5′ CMV-F; 3′ BGH-rev
Terms and licenses: Academic/Nonprofit Terms; Industry Terms: Not Available to Industry
Depositor comments: Target binding site: TGGAGAAACAGAAGATGA It is strongly recommended that users perform a diagnostic digest to verify this plasmid prior to use. For example, a double digest of the plasmid with BamHI and KpnI should result in two bands at 2.3kb and 5.8kb.
How to cite: TAL3528 was a gift from Keith Joung (Addgene plasmid # 47247 ; http://n2t.net/addgene:47247 ; RRID:Addgene_47247)
